>Addgene plasmid #51645 | GP5-bio-His | depositor full sequence | sequence record 98756 | GP5-bio-His sequence 8198 bps
GTCGACCTCCATCACGGCCTATAAGAGTGAGGGGGAGTCAGCGGAGTTCTCCTTCCCACTCAACCTTGGA
GAGGAAAGCCTGCAGGGAGAGTTGAGATGGAAGGCAGAGAAGGCTCCTTCTTCCCAGTCCTGGATCACCT
TCTCCCTAAAGAACCAAAAGGTGTCTGTGCAGAAGTCTACTAGCAACCCCAAGTTCCAGCTGTCCGAAAC
GCTCCCACTCACCCTTCAGATACCCCAGGTCTCCCTTCAGTTTGCTGGTTCTGGCAACCTGACCCTGACT
CTGGACAGAGGGATACTGTATCAGGAAGTGAACCTGGTGGTGATGAAAGTGACTCAGCCCGACAGCAACA
CTTTGACCTGTGAGGTGATGGGACCCACCTCACCCAAGATGAGACTGATCTTGAAGCAGGAGAATCAGGA
GGCCAGGGTCTCCAGGCAGGAGAAAGTGATTCAAGTGCAGGCCCCTGAAGCAGGGGTGTGGCAATGTCTA
CTGAGTGAAGGTGAAGAGGTCAAGATGGACTCCAAGATCCAGGTTTTATCCAAAGGGTTGAATTCCGGCA
GCCTGCACCACATCCTGGACGCCCAGAAGATGCTGTGGAACCACAGGGACAGGAACCTGCCTCCTCTGGC
CCCTCTGGGCCCCCACCACCATCACCACCATTGAGTCTAGACACGTGATTAATTAAGGATCCCCCGACCT
CGACCTCTGGCTAATAAAGGAAATTTATTTTCATTGCAATAGTGTGTTGGAATTTTTTGTGTCTCTCACT
CGGAAGGACATATGGGAGGGCAAATCATTTGGTCGAGATCCCTCGGAGATCTCTAGCTAGAGGATCGATC
CCCGCCCCGGACGAACTAAACCTGACTACGACATCTCTGCCCCTTCTTCGCGGGGCAGTGCATGTAATCC
CTTCAGTTGGTTGGTACAACTTGCCAACTGGGCCCTGTTCCACATGTGACACGGGGGGGGACCAAACACA
AAGGGGTTCTCTGACTGTAGTTGACATCCTTATAAATGGATGTGCACATTTGCCAACACTGAGTGGCTTT
CATCCTGGAGCAGACTTTGCAGTCTGTGGACTGCAACACAACATTGCCTTTATGTGTAACTCTTGGCTGA
AGCTCTTACACCAATGCTGGGGGACATGTACCTCCCAGGGGCCCAGGAAGACTACGGGAGGCTACACCAA
CGTCAATCAGAGGGGCCTGTGTAGCTACCGATAAGCGGACCCTCAAGAGGGCATTAGCAATAGTGTTTAT
AAGGCCCCCTTGTTAACCCTAAACGGGTAGCATATGCTTCCCGGGTAGTAGTATATACTATCCAGACTAA
CCCTAATTCAATAGCATATGTTACCCAACGGGAAGCATATGCTATCGAATTAGGGTTAGTAAAAGGGTCC
TAAGGAACAGCGATATCTCCCACCCCATGAGCTGTCACGGTTTTATTTACATGGGGTCAGGATTCCACGA
GGGTAGTGAACCATTTTAGTCACAAGGGCAGTGGCTGAAGATCAAGGAGCGGGCAGTGAACTCTCCTGAA
TCTTCGCCTGCTTCTTCATTCTCCTTCGTTTAGCTAATAGAATAACTGCTGAGTTGTGAACAGTAAGGTG
TATGTGAGGTGCTCGAAAACAAGGTTTCAGGTGACGCCCCCAGAATAAAATTTGGACGGGGGGTTCAGTG
GTGGCATTGTGCTATGACACCAATATAACCCTCACAAACCCCTTGGGCAATAAATACTAGTGTAGGAATG
AAACATTCTGAATATCTTTAACAATAGAAATCCATGGGGTGGGGACAAGCCGTAAAGACTGGATGTCCAT
CTCACACGAATTTATGGCTATGGGCAACACATAATCCTAGTGCAATATGATACTGGGGTTATTAAGATGT
GTCCCAGGCAGGGACCAAGACAGGTGAACCATGTTGTTACACTCTATTTGTAACAAGGGGAAAGAGAGTG
GACGCCGACAGCAGCGGACTCCACTGGTTGTCTCTAACACCCCCGAAAATTAAACGGGGCTCCACGCCAA
TGGGGCCCATAAACAAAGACAAGTGGCCACTCTTTTTTTTGAAATTGTGGAGTGGGGGCACGCGTCAGCC
CCCACACGCCGCCCTGCGGTTTTGGACTGTAAAATAAGGGTGTAATAACTTGGCTGATTGTAACCCCGCT
AACCACTGCGGTCAAACCACTTGCCCACAAAACCACTAATGGCACCCCGGGGAATACCTGCATAAGTAGG
TGGGCGGGCCAAGATAGGGGCGCGATTGCTGCGATCTGGAGGACAAATTACACACACTTGCGCCTGAGCG
CCAAGCACAGGGTTGTTGGTCCTCATATTCACGAGGTCGCTGAGAGCACGGTGGGCTAATGTTGCCATGG
GTAGCATATACTACCCAAATATCTGGATAGCATATGCTATCCTAATCTATATCTGGGTAGCATAGGCTAT
CCTAATCTATATCTGGGTAGCATATGCTATCCTAATCTATATCTGGGTAGTATATGCTATCCTAATTTAT
ATCTGGGTAGCATAGGCTATCCTAATCTATATCTGGGTAGCATATGCTATCCTAATCTATATCTGGGTAG
TATATGCTATCCTAATCTGTATCCGGGTAGCATATGCTATCCTAATAGAGATTAGGGTAGTATATGCTAT
CCTAATTTATATCTGGGTAGCATATACTACCCAAATATCTGGATAGCATATGCTATCCTAATCTATATCT
GGGTAGCATATGCTATCCTAATCTATATCTGGGTAGCATAGGCTATCCTAATCTATATCTGGGTAGCATA
TGCTATCCTAATCTATATCTGGGTAGTATATGCTATCCTAATTTATATCTGGGTAGCATAGGCTATCCTA
ATCTATATCTGGGTAGCATATGCTATCCTAATCTATATCTGGGTAGTATATGCTATCCTAATCTGTATCC
GGGTAGCATATGCTATCCTCATGATAAGCTGTCAAACATGAGAATTTTCTTGAAGACGAAAGGGCCTCGT
GATACGCCTATTTTTATAGGTTAATGTCATGATAATAATGGTTTCTTAGACGTCAGGTGGCACTTTTCGG
GGAAATGTGCGCGGAACCCCTATTTGTTTATTTTTCTAAATACATTCAAATATGTATCCGCTCATGAGAC
AATAACCCTGATAAATGCTTCAATAATATTGAAAAAGGAAGAGTATGAGTATTCAACATTTCCGTGTCGC
CCTTATTCCCTTTTTTGCGGCATTTTGCCTTCCTGTTTTTGCTCACCCAGAAACGCTGGTGAAAGTAAAA
GATGCTGAAGATCAGTTGGGTGCACGAGTGGGTTACATCGAACTGGATCTCAACAGCGGTAAGATCCTTG
AGAGTTTTCGCCCCGAAGAACGTTTTCCAATGATGAGCACTTTTAAAGTTCTGCTATGTGGCGCGGTATT
ATCCCGTGTTGACGCCGGGCAAGAGCAACTCGGTCGCCGCATACACTATTCTCAGAATGACTTGGTTGAG
TACTCACCAGTCACAGAAAAGCATCTTACGGATGGCATGACAGTAAGAGAATTATGCAGTGCTGCCATAA
CCATGAGTGATAACACTGCGGCCAACTTACTTCTGACAACGATCGGAGGACCGAAGGAGCTAACCGCTTT
TTTGCACAACATGGGGGATCATGTAACTCGCCTTGATCGTTGGGAACCGGAGCTGAATGAAGCCATACCA
AACGACGAGCGTGACACCACGATGCCTGCAGCAATGGCAACAACGTTGCGCAAACTATTAACTGGCGAAC
TACTTACTCTAGCTTCCCGGCAACAATTAATAGACTGGATGGAGGCGGATAAAGTTGCAGGACCACTTCT
GCGCTCGGCCCTTCCGGCTGGCTGGTTTATTGCTGATAAATCTGGAGCCGGTGAGCGTGGGTCTCGCGGT
ATCATTGCAGCACTGGGGCCAGATGGTAAGCCCTCCCGTATCGTAGTTATCTACACGACGGGGAGTCAGG
CAACTATGGATGAACGAAATAGACAGATCGCTGAGATAGGTGCCTCACTGATTAAGCATTGGTAACTGTC
AGACCAAGTTTACTCATATATACTTTAGATTGATTTAAAACTTCATTTTTAATTTAAAAGGATCTAGGTG
AAGATCCTTTTTGATAATCTCATGACCAAAATCCCTTAACGTGAGTTTTCGTTCCACTGAGCGTCAGACC
CCGTAGAAAAGATCAAAGGATCTTCTTGAGATCCTTTTTTTCTGCGCGTAATCTGCTGCTTGCAAACAAA
AAAACCACCGCTACCAGCGGTGGTTTGTTTGCCGGATCAAGAGCTACCAACTCTTTTTCCGAAGGTAACT
GGCTTCAGCAGAGCGCAGATACCAAATACTGTTCTTCTAGTGTAGCCGTAGTTAGGCCACCACTTCAAGA
ACTCTGTAGCACCGCCTACATACCTCGCTCTGCTAATCCTGTTACCAGTGGCTGCTGCCAGTGGCGATAA
GTCGTGTCTTACCGGGTTGGACTCAAGACGATAGTTACCGGATAAGGCGCAGCGGTCGGGCTGAACGGGG
GGTTCGTGCACACAGCCCAGCTTGGAGCGAACGACCTACACCGAACTGAGATACCTACAGCGTGAGCTAT
GAGAAAGCGCCACGCTTCCCGAAGGGAGAAAGGCGGACAGGTATCCGGTAAGCGGCAGGGTCGGAACAGG
AGAGCGCACGAGGGAGCTTCCAGGGGGAAACGCCTGGTATCTTTATAGTCCTGTCGGGTTTCGCCACCTC
TGACTTGAGCGTCGATTTTTGTGATGCTCGTCAGGGGGGCGGAGCCTATGGAAAAACGCCAGCAACGCGG
CCTTTTTACGGTTCCTGGCCTTTTGCTGGCCTTTTGCTCACATGTTCTTTCCTGCGTTATCCCCTGATTC
TGTGGATAACCGTATTACCGCCTTTGAGTGAGCTGATACCGCTCGCCGCAGCCGAACGACCGAGCGCAGC
GAGTCAGTGAGCGAGGAAGCGGAAGAGCGCCCAATACGCAAACCGCCTCTCCCCGCGCGTTGGCCGATTC
ATTAATGCAGCTGGCACGACAGGTTTCCCGACTGGAAAGCGGGCAGTGAGCGCAACGCAATTAATGTGAG
TTAGCTCACTCATTAGGCACCCCAGGCTTTACACTTTATGCTTCCGGCTCGTATGTTGTGTGGAATTGTG
AGCGGATAACAATTTCACACAGGAAACAGCTATGACCATGATTACGCCAAGCTCTAGCTAGAGGTCGACC
AATTCTCATGTTTGACAGCTTATCATCGCAGATCCGGGCAACGTTGTTGCCATTGCTGCAGGCGCAGAAC
TGGTAGGTATGGAAGATCTATACATTGAATCAATATTGGCAATTAGCCATATTAGTCATTGGTTATATAG
CATAAATCAATATTGGCTATTGGCCATTGCATACGTTGTATCTATATCATAATATGTACATTTATATTGG
CTCATGTCCAATATGACCGCCATGTTGACATTGATTATTGACTAGTTATTAATAGTAATCAATTACGGGG
TCATTAGTTCATAGCCCATATATGGAGTTCCGCGTTACATAACTTACGGTAAATGGCCCGCCTGGCTGAC
CGCCCAACGACCCCCGCCCATTGACGTCAATAATGACGTATGTTCCCATAGTAACGCCAATAGGGACTTT
CCATTGACGTCAATGGGTGGAGTATTTACGGTAAACTGCCCACTTGGCAGTACATCAAGTGTATCATATG
CCAAGTCCGCCCCCTATTGACGTCAATGACGGTAAATGGCCCGCCTGGCATTATGCCCAGTACATGACCT
TACGGGACTTTCCTACTTGGCAGTACATCTACGTATTAGTCATCGCTATTACCATGGTGATGCGGTTTTG
GCAGTACACCAATGGGCGTGGATAGCGGTTTGACTCACGGGGATTTCCAAGTCTCCACCCCATTGACGTC
AATGGGAGTTTGTTTTGGCACCAAAATCAACGGGACTTTCCAAAATGTCGTAATAACCCCGCCCCGTTGA
CGCAAATGGGCGGTAGGCGTGTACGGTGGGAGGTCTATATAAGCAGAGCTCGTTTAGTGAACCGTCAGAT
CCTCACTCTCTTCCGCATCGCTGTCTGCGAGGGCCAGCTGTTGGGCTCGCGGTTGAGGACAAACTCTTCG
CGGTCTTTCCAGTACTCTTGGATCGGAAACCCGTCGGCCTCCGAACGGTACTCCGCCACCGAGGGACCTG
AGCGAGTCCGCATCGACCGGATCGGAAAACCTCTCGAGAAAGGCGTCTAACCAGTCACAGTCGCAAGGTA
GGCTGAGCACCGTGGCGGGCGGCAGCGGGTGGCGGTCGGGGTTGTTTCTGGCGGAGGTGCTGCTGATGAT
GTAATTAAAGTAGGCGGTCTTGAGACGGCGGATGGTCGAGGTGAGGTGTGGCAGGCTTGAGATCCAGCTG
TTGGGGTGAGTACTCCCTCTCAAAAGCGGGCATTACTTCTGCGCTAAGATTGTCAGTTTCCAAAAACGAG
GAGGATTTGATATTCACCTGGCCCGATCTGGCCATACACTTGAGTGACAATGACATCCACTTTGCCTTTC
TCTCCACAGGTGTCCACTCCCAGGTCCAAGTTTAAACTGCGGCCGCCACCATGGCCAGAGGCACCCTGCT
GTGTGCCGTGCTGGGACTGCTGAGAGCCCAGCCCTTCCCCTGCCCTCCCGCCTGCAAATGCGTGTTCCGG
GACGCCGCTCAGTGTTCTGGCGGCGACGTGGCCAGAATCTCTGCCCTGGGCCTGCCCACCAACCTGACCC
ACATCCTGCTGTTCGGCATGGGCAGAGGCGTGCTGCAGAGCCAGAGCTTCAGCGGCATGACCGTGCTGCA
GCGGCTGATGATCAGCGACAGCCACATCTCAGCTGTCGCCCCTGGCACCTTCAGCGACCTGATCAAGCTG
AAAACCCTGAGACTCTCTCGGAATAAGATCACCCATCTGCCTGGCGCCCTGCTGGACAAGATGGTGCTGC
TGGAACAGCTCTTTCTGGACCACAACGCCCTGCGGGGCATCGACCAGAACATGTTCCAGAAGCTGGTCAA
TCTGCAGGAACTGGCCCTGAACCAGAACCAGCTGGACTTCCTGCCCGCCAGTCTGTTCACAAATCTCGAA
AACCTGAAGCTGCTGGACCTGAGCGGCAACAACCTGACACATCTGCCCAAGGGCCTGCTCGGCGCTCAGG
CCAAGCTGGAACGACTGCTCCTGCATAGCAATCGGCTGGTGTCCCTGGACAGCGGCCTGCTGAATTCTCT
GGGCGCTCTGACCGAGCTGCAGTTCCACCGGAACCACATCCGGTCTATCGCCCCAGGCGCCTTCGACAGA
CTGCCCAACCTGAGCAGCCTGACCCTGAGCCGGAACCACCTGGCTTTTCTGCCCAGCGCCCTGTTCCTGC
ACAGCCACAATCTGACCCTGCTGACACTGTTCGAGAACCCTCTGGCCGAACTGCCTGGCGTGCTGTTTGG
CGAGATGGGCGGCCTCCAGGAACTGTGGCTGAACAGGACCCAGCTGAGAACACTGCCCGCTGCCGCCTTC
CGGAACCTGAGCCGGCTGAGATACCTGGGCGTGACACTGAGCCCTAGACTGTCTGCACTGCCTCAGGGCG
CCTTTCAGGGCCTGGGCGAACTCCAGGTGCTGGCCCTGCACTCTAATGGCCTGACCGCCCTGCCTGATGG
CCTGCTGAGAGGCCTGGGCAAGCTGAGACAGGTGTCCCTGCGGCGGAACAGACTGAGAGCCCTGCCTAGA
GCCCTGTTCAGAAACCTGTCCAGCCTGGAAAGCGTCCAGCTGGATCATAATCAGCTCGAAACACTGCCAG
GCGACGTGTTCGGAGCCCTGCCCAGACTGACCGAAGTGCTGCTGGGCCACAACAGCTGGCGCTGCGATTG
CGGCCTGGGCCCTTTCCTGGGATGGCTGCGGCAGCATCTGGGACTCGTGGGCGGCGAGGAACCTCCTAGA
TGTGCCGGACCTGGCGCTCATGCAGGACTGCCTCTGTGGGCTCTCCCAGGCGGAGATGCCGAGTGTCCTG
GCCCTAGAGGCCCTCCTCCTAGACCAGCCGCCGATAGCAGCTCTGAGGCCCCTGTGCATCCCGCCCTGGC
CCCTAATAGCAGCGAGCCCTGGGTCTGGGCACAGCCTGTGACAACCGGCAAGGGCCAGGACCACAGTCCA
GGCGCGCC
Features (pLannotate 1.2.2; 19 found; start..end, strand, type, name):
    713..768     +  polyA_signal   β-globin poly(A) signal: rabbit β-globin polyadenylation signal (Gil and Proudfoot, 1987)
   1282..2963    -  rep_origin     oriP (fragment): Epstein-Barr virus oriP replication origin (Yates et al., 2000)
   3090..3194    +  promoter       AmpR promoter: bla
   3195..4055    +  CDS            AmpR: β-lactamase; bla; confers resistance to ampicillin, carbenicillin, and related antibiotics
   4226..4814    +  rep_origin     ori: high-copy-number ColE1/pMB1/pBR322/pUC origin of replication
   4997..5089    +  CDS            lacI (fragment): lac repressor; lacI; The lac repressor binds to the lac operator to inhibit transcription in E. coli. This inhibition can be relieved by adding lactose or isopropyl-β-D-thiogalactopyranoside (IPTG).
   5102..5123    +  protein_bind   CAP binding site: CAP binding activates transcription in the presence of cAMP. E. coli catabolite activator protein
   5138..5168    +  promoter       lac promoter: promoter for the E. coli lac operon
   5176..5192    +  protein_bind   lac operator: The lac repressor binds to the lac operator to inhibit transcription in E. coli. This inhibition can be relieved by adding lactose or isopropyl-β-D-thiogalactopyranoside (IPTG). lac repressor encoded by lacI
   5262..5278    +  promoter       tet promoter (fragment): E. coli promoter for tetracycline efflux protein gene
   5288..5313    -  CDS            bla(M) (fragment): β-lactamase lacking the signal sequence; bla(M); allows cytosolic expression of β-lactamase
   5487..5866    +  enhancer       CMV enhancer: human cytomegalovirus immediate early enhancer
   5868..6067    +  promoter       CMV promoter: human cytomegalovirus (CMV) immediate early promoter
   6135..6173    +  misc_feature   Ad SA (fragment): adenovirus major late transcript splice acceptor (Friedrich and Soriano, 1991)
   6206..6415    -  CDS            PTP (fragment): TERM_ADE02 - Experimental evidence at protein level: Swiss-Prot protein existence level 1. Protein covalently bound to the viral DNA that acts as a primer for viral genomic replication by DNA strand displacement. Assembles on the viral origin of replication in an initiation complex with viral polymerase, DBP, host NFIA and host POU2F1/OCT1. During initiation, the polymerase covalently couples the first dCTP with Ser- 580 of pTP. The terminal protein stimulates the template activity over 20 fold compared to protein-free templates. Neo-synthesized viral genomes are linked to two preterminal prot
   6446..6535    +  intron         chimeric intron (fragment): chimera between introns from adenovirus and immunoglobulin heavy chain genes
   6554..6600    +  CDS            IgH signal sequence (fragment): signal sequence from the mouse immunoglobulin heavy chain variable region
   6631..8190    +  CDS            GP5 (fragment): GPV_HUMAN - Experimental evidence at protein level: Swiss-Prot protein existence level 1. The GPIb-V-IX complex functions as the vWF receptor and mediates vWF-dependent platelet adhesion to blood vessels. The adhesion of platelets to injured vascular surfaces in the arterial circulation is a critical initiating event in hemostasis. From Homo sapiens (Human).
   8191..553     +  CDS            Cd4 (fragment) (across the origin): CD4_RAT - Experimental evidence at protein level: Swiss-Prot protein existence level 1. Integral membrane glycoprotein that plays an essential role in the immune response and serves multiple functions in responses against both external and internal offenses. In T-cells, functions primarily as a coreceptor for MHC class II molecule:peptide complex. The antigens presented by class II peptides are derived from extracellular proteins while class I peptides are derived from cytosolic proteins. Interacts simultaneously with the T-cell receptor (TCR) and the MHC class II presented by antigen presenti
