[The description below was written by a language model from this plasmid's Addgene catalogue record and pLannotate feature annotations shown in this document.]
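Description:
GP5-bio-His is a mammalian expression plasmid built on the pTT3 backbone for producing the soluble, secreted ectodomain of human platelet glycoprotein V (GP5, also known as CD42d or GPV). It is maintained in E. coli through a high-copy ColE1/pUC-type origin with ampicillin selection (AmpR). The backbone also carries a fragment of the Epstein-Barr virus oriP, which supports episomal retention in cells that supply EBNA1 and so suits high-yield transient transfection. Short lac, tet and bla fragments in the annotation appear to be cloning-vector remnants with no role in the design.

Expression is driven by the CMV immediate-early enhancer and promoter. Downstream lie adenovirus-derived leader and splice elements; the hit annotated as a terminal protein fragment on the opposite strand most likely reflects this adenoviral leader region rather than a coding payload. A chimeric intron fragment follows, and the transcript ends at a rabbit β-globin polyadenylation signal. The chemically synthesised GP5 insert sits between retained NotI and AscI sites. It is fused in frame at its C terminus to rat CD4 domains 3 and 4, followed, per the catalogue record, by an enzymatic biotinylation sequence, a linker and a His tag; these last short elements are not individually annotated in the feature table. A fragment of an IgH signal sequence is also annotated just upstream of the insert, although the record describes the insert as the precursor ectodomain.

The CD4 tag provides a common antibody epitope, the biotinylation site allows oriented capture on streptavidin surfaces, and the His tag permits metal-affinity purification. The associated work used such proteins in a human platelet receptor protein microarray to screen for extracellular receptor–ligand interactions.
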