Addgene plasmid #51645: GP5-bio-His
Purpose: Expresses full-length Platelet glycoprotein V precursor ectodomain in mammalian cells. C-terminal rat Cd4d3+4 tag, biotinylation sequence and His tag.
Depositing lab: Gavin Wright. Depositing organization: Wellcome Sanger Institute. Publication: A human platelet receptor protein microarray identifies FcepsilonR1alpha as an activating PEAR1 ligand. Sun Y, Vandenbriele C, Kauskot A, Verhamme P, Hoylaerts MF, Wright GJ. Mol Cell Proteomics. 2015 Feb 23. pii: mcp.M114.046946. 10.1074/mcp.M114.046946 PubMed 25713122.
Backbone
  Vector backbone: pTT3
  Backbone manufacturer: Yves Durocher, NRC
  Backbone size w/o insert (bp): 6618
  Modifications to backbone: Rat CD4 d3+4, enzymatic biotinylation sequence, linker and His tag (CD4d3+4-BioLHis).
  Vector type: Mammalian Expression
Growth in bacteria
  Bacterial resistance: Ampicillin, 100 μg/mL
  Growth temperature: 37°C
  Growth strain: Top10
  Copy number: High Copy
Gene/Insert
  Gene/Insert name: GP5 (alt name: Platelet glycoprotein V precursor)
  Species: H. sapiens (human)
  Insert size (bp): 1580
  Entrez Gene: GP5 (a.k.a. CD42d, GPV)
  Promoter: CMV
  Tag / fusion protein: rat CD4 d3+4 (C terminal on backbone); enzymatic biotinylation sequence (C terminal on backbone); His tag (C terminal on backbone)
  Cloning method: Restriction Enzyme; 5′ cloning site NotI (not destroyed); 3′ cloning site AscI (not destroyed)
  Sequencing primers: 5′ CMV-fwd
Resource information
  A portion of this plasmid was derived from a plasmid made by: Insert was chemically synthesised.
Terms and licenses: Academic/Nonprofit Terms; Industry Terms: Not Available to Industry
Depositor comments: Article ref 24
How to cite: GP5-bio-His was a gift from Gavin Wright (Addgene plasmid # 51645 ; http://n2t.net/addgene:51645 ; RRID:Addgene_51645)
