>Addgene plasmid #51645 | GP5-bio-His | addgene partial sequence | sequence record 93985 | pMT2-F 5'-TTGCCTTTCTCTCCACAGGT-3'
GCGGCCGCCACCATGGCCAGAGGCACCCTGCTGTGTGCCGTGCTGGGACTGCTGAGAGCCCAGCCCTTCC
CCTGCCCTCCCGCCTGCAAATGCGTGTTCCGGGACGCCGCTCAGTGTTCTGGCGGCGACGTGGCCAGAAT
CTCTGCCCTGGGCCTGCCCACCAACCTGACCCACATCCTGCTGTTCGGCATGGGCAGAGGCGTGCTGCAG
AGCCAGAGCTTCAGCGGCATGACCGTGCTGCAGCGGCTGATGATCAGCGACAGCCACATCTCAGCTGTCG
CCCCTGGCACCTTCAGCGACCTGATCAAGCTGAAAACCCTGAGACTCTCTCGGAATAAGATCACCCATCT
GCCTGGCGCCCTGCTGGACAAGATGGTGCTGCTGGAACAGCTCTTTCTGGACCACAACGCCCTGCGGGGC
ATCGACCAGAACATGTTCCAGAAGCTGGTCAATCTGCAGGAACTGGCCCTGAACCAGAACCAGCTGGACT
TCCTGCCCGCCAGTCTGTTCACAAATCTCGAAAACCTGAAGCTGCTGGACCTGAGCGGCAACAACCTGAC
ACATCTGCCCAAGGGCCTGCTCGGCGCTCAGGCCAAGCTGGAACGACTGCTCCTGCATAGCAATCGGCTG
GTGTCCCTGGACAGCGGCCTGCTGAATTCTCTGGGCGCTCTGACCGAGCTGCAGTTCCACCGGAACCACA
TCCGGTCTATCGCCCCAGGCGCCTTCGACAGACTGCCCAACCTGAGCAGCCTGACCCTGAGCCGGAACCA
CCTGGCTTTTCTGCCCAGCGCCCTGTTCCTGCACAGCCACAATCTGACCCTGCTGACACTGTTCGAGAAC
CCTCTGGCCGAACTGCCTGGCGTGCTGTTTGGCGAGATGGGCGGCCTCCAGGAACTGTGGCTGAACAGGA
CCC
