>Addgene plasmid #51645 | GP5-bio-His | addgene partial sequence | sequence record 94124 | rb_glob_PA_term-R 5'-CCCATATGTCCTTCCGAGTG-3'
ATAAATTTCCTTTATTAGCCAGAGGTCGAGGTCGGGGGATCCTTAATTAATCACGTGTCTAGACTCAATG
GTGGTGATGGTGGTGGGGGCCCAGAGGGGCCAGAGGAGGCAGGTTCCTGTCCCTGTGGTTCCACAGCATC
TTCTGGGCGTCCAGGATGTGGTGCAGGCTGCCGGAATTCAACCCTTTGGATAAAACCTGGATCTTGGAGT
CCATCTTGACCTCTTCACCTTCACTCAGTAGACATTGCCACACCCCTGCTTCAGGGGCCTGCACTTGAAT
CACTTTCTCCTGCCTGGAGACCCTGGCCTCCTGATTCTCCTGCTTCAAGATCAGTCTCATCTTGGGTGAG
GTGGGTCCCATCACCTCACAGGTCAAAGTGTTGCTGTCGGGCTGAGTCACTTTCATCACCACCAGGTTCA
CTTCCTGATACAGTATCCCTCTGTCCAGAGTCAGGGTCAGGTTGCCAGAACCAGCAAACTGAAGGGAGAC
CTGGGGTATCTGAAGGGTGAGTGGGAGCGTTTCGGACAGCTGGAACTTGGGGTTGCTAGTAGACTTCTGC
ACAGACACCTTTTGGTTCTTTAGGGAGAAGGTGATCCAGGACTGGGAAGAAGGAGCCTTCTCTGCCTTCC
ATCTCAACTCTCCCTGCAGGCTTTCCTCTCCAAGGTTGAGTGGGAAGGAGAACTCCGCTGACTCCCCCTC
ACTCTTATAGGCCGTGATGGAGGTCGACGGCGCGCCTGGACTGTGGTCCTGGCCCTTGCCGGTTGTCACA
GGCTGTGCCCAGACCCAGGGCTCGCTGCTATTA
